>Addgene plasmid #179553 | GCN5 core-dCas9-p300 core | addgene full sequence | sequence record 354783 | Addgene NGS Result
CATTTTCTCCTCCTTGTATAAATCCTGGTTGCTGTCTCTTTATGAGGAGTTGTGGCCCGTTGTCAGGCAA
CGTGGCGTGGTGTGCACTGTGTTTGCTGACGCAACCCCCACTGGTTGGGGCATTGCCACCACCTGTCAGC
TCCTTTCCGGGACTTTCGCTTTCCCCCTCCCTATTGCCACGGCGGAACTCATCGCCGCCTGCCTTGCCCG
CTGCTGGACAGGGGCTCGGCTGTTGGGCACTGACAATTCCGTGGTGTTGTCGGGGAAATCATCGTCCTTT
CCTTGGCTGCTCGCCTGTGTTGCCACCTGGATTCTGCGCGGGACGTCCTTCTGCTACGTCCCTTCGGCCC
TCAATCCAGCGGACCTTCCTTCCCGCGGCCTGCTGCCGGCTCTGCGGCCTCTTCCGCGTCTTCGCCTTCG
CCCTCAGACGAGTCGGATCTCCCTTTGGGCCGCCTCCCCGCGTCGACTTTAAGACCAATGACTTACAAGG
CAGCTGTAGATCTTAGCCACTTTTTAAAAGAAAAGGGGGGACTGGAAGGGCTAATTCACTCCCAACGAAG
ACAAGATCTGCTTTTTGCTTGTACTGGGTCTCTCTGGTTAGACCAGATCTGAGCCTGGGAGCTCTCTGGC
TAACTAGGGAACCCACTGCTTAAGCCTCAATAAAGCTTGCCTTGAGTGCTTCAAGTAGTGTGTGCCCGTC
TGTTGTGTGACTCTGGTAACTAGAGATCCCTCAGACCCTTTTAGTCAGTGTGGAAAATCTCTAGCAGGGC
CCGTTTAAACCCGCTGATCAGCCTCGACTGTGCCTTCTAGTTGCCAGCCATCTGTTGTTTGCCCCTCCCC
CGTGCCTTCCTTGACCCTGGAAGGTGCCACTCCCACTGTCCTTTCCTAATAAAATGAGGAAATTGCATCG
CATTGTCTGAGTAGGTGTCATTCTATTCTGGGGGGTGGGGTGGGGCAGGACAGCAAGGGGGAGGATTGGG
AAGACAATAGCAGGCATGCTGGGGATGCGGTGGGCTCTATGGCTTCTGAGGCGGAAAGAACCAGCTGGGG
CTCTAGGGGGTATCCCC
[124 nt withheld, positions 1068-1191]
C
[91 nt withheld, positions 1193-1283]
A
[49 nt withheld, positions 1285-1333]
CCTTTGACGTTGGAGTCCACGTTCTTT
[37 nt withheld, positions 1361-1397]
ACCCTATCTCGGTCTATTCTTTTGATTTATAAGGGATTTTGCCGATTTCGGCCTATTGGTTAAAAAATGA
GCTGATTTAACAAAAATTTAACGCGAATTAATTCTGTGGAATGTGTGTCAGTTAGGGTGTGGAAAGTCCC
CAGGCTCCCCAGCAGGCAGAAGTATGCAAAGCATGCATCTCAATTAGTCAGCAACCAGGTGTGGAAAGTC
CCCAGGCTCCCCAGCAGGCAGAAGTATGCAAAGCATGCATCTCAATTAGTCAGCAACCATAGTCCCGCCC
CTAACTCCGCCCATCCCGCCCCTAACTCCGCCCAGTTCCGCCCATTCTCCGCCCCATGGCTGACTAATTT
TTTTTATTTATGCAGAGGCCGAGGCCGCCTCTGCCTCTGAGCTATTCCAGAAGTAGTGAGGAGGCTTTTT
TGGAGGCCTAGGCTTTTGCAAAAAGCTCCCGGGAGCTTGTATATCCATTTTCGGATCTGATCAGCACGTG
TTGACAATTAATCATCGGCATAGTATATCGGCATAGTATAATACGACAAGGTGAGGAACTAAACCATGGC
CAAGTTGACCAGTGCCGTTCCGGTGCTCACCGCGCGCGACGTCGCCGGAGCGGTCGAGTTCTGGACCGAC
CGGCTCGGGTTCTCCCGGGACTTCGTGGAGGACGACTTCGCCGGTGTGGTCCGGGACGACGTGACCCTGT
TCATCAGCGCGGTCCAGGACCAGGTGGTGCCGGACAACACCCTGGCCTGGGTGTGGGTGCGCGGCCTGGA
CGAGCTGTACGCCGAGTGGTCGGAGGTCGTGTCCACGAACTTCCGGGACGCCTCCGGGCCGGCCATGACC
GAGATCGGCGAGCAGCCGTGGGGGCGGGAGTTCGCCCTGCGCGACCCGGCCGGCAACTGCGTGCACTTCG
TGGCCGAGGAGCAGGACTGACACGTGCTACGAGATTTCGATTCCACCGCCGCCTTCTATGAAAGGTTGGG
CTTCGGAATCGTTTTCCGGGACGCCGGCTGGATGATCCTCCAGCGCGGGGATCTCATGCTGGAGTTCTTC
GCCCACCCCAACTTGTTTATTGCAGCTTATAATGGTTACAAATAAAGCAATAGCATCACAAATTTCACAA
ATAAAGCATTTTTTTCACTGCATTCTAGTTGTGGTTTGTCCAAACTCATCAATGTATCTTATCATGTCTG
TATACCGTCGACCTCTAGCTAGAGCTTGGCGTAATCATGGTCATAGCTGTTTCCTGTGTGAAATTGTTAT
CCGCTCACAATTCCACACAACATACGAGCCGGAAGCATAAAGTGTAAAGCCTGGGGTGCCTAATGAGTGA
GCTAACTCACATTAATTGCGTTGCGCTCACTGCCCGCTTTCCAGTCGGGAAACCTGTCGTGCCAGCTGCA
TTAATGAATCGGCCAACGCGCGGGGAGAGGCGGTTTGCGTATTGGGCGCTCTTCCGCTTCCTCGCTCACT
GACTCGCTGCGCTCGGTCGTTCGGCTGCGGCGAGCGGTATCAGCTCACTCAAAGGCGGTAATACGGTTAT
CCACAGAATCAGGGGATAACGCAGGAAAGAACATGTGAGCAAAAGGCCAGCAAAAGGCCAGGAACCGTAA
AAAGGCCGCGTTGCTGGCGTTTTTCCATAGGCTCCGCCCCCCTGACGAGCATCACAAAAATCGACGCTCA
AGTCAGAGGTGGCGAAACCCGACAGGACTATAAAGATACCAGGCGTTTCCCCCTGGAAGCTCCCTCGTGC
GCTCTCCTGTTCCGACCCTGCCGCTTACCGGATACCTGTCCGCCTTTCTCCCTTCGGGAAGCGTGGCGCT
TTCTCATAGCTCACGCTGTAGGTATCTCAGTTCGGTGTAGGTCGTTCGCTCCAAGCTGGGCTGTGTGCAC
GAACCCCCCGTTCAGCCCGACCGCTGCGCCTTATCCGGTAACTATCGTCTTGAGTCCAACCCGGTAAGAC
ACGACTTATCGCCACTGGCAGCAGCCACTGGTAACAGGATTAGCAGAGCGAGGTATGTAGGCGGTGCTAC
AGAGTTCTTGAAGTGGTGGCCTAACTACGGCTACACTAGAAGAACAGTATTTGGTATCTGCGCTCTGCTG
AAGCCAGTTACCTTCGGAAAAAGAGTTGGTAGCTCTTGATCCGGCAAACAAACCACCGCTGGTAGCGGTG
GTTTTTTTGTTTGCAAGCAGCAGATTACGCGCAGAAAAAAAGGATCTCAAGAAGATCCTTTGATCTTTTC
TACGGGGTCTGACGCTCAGTGGAACGAAAACTCACGTTAAGGGATTTTGGTCATGAGATTATCAAAAAGG
ATCTTCACCTAGATCCTTTTAAATTAAAAATGAAGTTTTAAATCAATCTAAAGTATATATGAGTAAACTT
GGTCTGACAGTTACCAATGCTTAATCAGTGAGGCACCTATCTCAGCGATCTGTCTATTTCGTTCATCCAT
AGTTGCCTGACTCCCCGTCGTGTAGATAACTACGATACGGGAGGGCTTACCATCTGGCCCCAGTGCTGCA
ATGATACCGCGAGACCCACGCTCACCGGCTCCAGATTTATCAGCAATAAACCAGCCAGCCGGAAGGGCCG
AGCGCAGAAGTGGTCCTGCAACTTTATCCGCCTCCATCCAGTCTATTAATTGTTGCCGGGAAGCTAGAGT
AAGTAGTTCGCCAGTTAATAGTTTGCGCAACGTTGTTGCCATTGCTACAGGCATCGTGGTGTCACGCTCG
TCGTTTGGTATGGCTTCATTCAGCTCCGGTTCCCAACGATCAAGGCGAGTTACATGATCCCCCATGTTGT
GCAAAAAAGCGGTTAGCTCCTTCGGTCCTCCGATCGTTGTCAGAAGTAAGTTGGCCGCAGTGTTATCACT
CATGGTTATGGCAGCACTGCATAATTCTCTTACTGTCATGCCATCCGTAAGATGCTTTTCTGTGACTGGT
GAGTACTCAACCAAGTCATTCTGAGAATAGTGTATGCGGCGACCGAGTTGCTCTTGCCCGGCGTCAATAC
GGGATAATACCGCGCCACATAGCAGAACTTTAAAAGTGCTCATCATTGGAAAACGTTCTTCGGGGCGAAA
ACTCTCAAGGATCTTACCGCTGTTGAGATCCAGTTCGATGTAACCCACTCGTGCACCCAACTGATCTTCA
GCATCTTTTACTTTCACCAGCGTTTCTGGGTGAGCAAAAACAGGAAGGCAAAATGCCGCAAAAAAGGGAA
TAAGGGCGACACGGAAATGTTGAATACTCATACTCTTCCTTTTTCAATATTATTGAAGCATTTATCAGGG
TTATTGTCTCATGAGCGGATACATATTTGAATGTATTTAGAAAAATAAACAAATAGGGGTTCCGCGCACA
TTTCCCCGAAAAGTGCCACCTGACGTCGACGGATCGGGAGATCTCCCGATCCCCTATGGTGCACTCTCAG
TACAATCTGCTCTGATGCCGCATAGTTAAGCCAGTATCTGCTCCCTGCTTGTGTGTTGGAGGTCGCTGAG
TAGTGCGCGAGCAAAATTTAAGCTACAACAAGGCAAGGCTTGACCGACAATTGCATGAAGAATCTGCTTA
GGGTTAGGCGTTTTGCGCTGCTTCGCGATGTACGGGCCAGATATACGCGTTGACATTGATTATTGACTAG
TTATTAATAGTAATCAATTACGGGGTCATTAGTTCATAGCCCATATATGGAGTTCCGCGTTACATAACTT
ACGGTAAATGGCCCGCCTGGCTGACCGCCCAACGACCCCCGCCCATTGACGTCAATAATGACGTATGTTC
CCATAGTAACGCCAATAGGGACTTTCCATTGACGTCAATGGGTGGAGTATTTACGGTAAACTGCCCACTT
GGCAGTACATCAAGTGTATCATATGCCAAGTACGCCCCCTATTGACGTCAATGACGGTAAATGGCCCGCC
TGGCATTATGCCCAGTACATGACCTTATGGGACTTTCCTACTTGGCAGTACATCTACGTATTAGTCATCG
CTATTACCATGGTGATGCGGTTTTGGCAGTACATCAATGGGCGTGGATAGCGGTTTGACTCACGGGGATT
TCCAAGTCTCCACCCCATTGACGTCAATGGGAGTTTGTTTTGGCACCAAAATCAACGGGACTTTCCAAAA
TGTCGTAACAACTCCGCCCCATTGACGCAAATGGGCGGTAGGCGTGTACGGTGGGAGGTCTATATAAGCA
GCGCGTTTTGCCTGTACTGGGTCTCTCTGGTTAGACCAGATCTGAGCCTGGGAGCTCTCTGGCTAACTAG
GGAACCCACTGCTTAAGCCTCAATAAAGCTTGCCTTGAGTGCTTCAAGTAGTGTGTGCCCGTCTGTTGTG
TGACTCTGGTAACTAGAGATCCCTCAGACCCTTTTAGTCAGTGTGGAAAATCTCTAGCAGTGGCGCCCGA
ACAGGGACTTGAAAGCGAAAGGGAAACCAGAGGAGCTCTCTCGACGCAGGACTCGGCTTGCTGAAGCGCG
CACGGCAAGAGGCGAGGGGCGGCGACTGGTGAGTACGCCAAAAATTTTGACTAGCGGAGGCTAGAAGGAG
AGAGATGGGTGCGAGAGCGTCAGTATTAAGCGGGGGAGAATTAGATCGCGATGGGAAAAAATTCGGTTAA
GGCCAGGGGGAAAGAAAAAATATAAATTAAAACATATAGTATGGGCAAGCAGGGAGCTAGAACGATTCGC
AGTTAATCCTGGCCTGTTAGAAACATCAGAAGGCTGTAGACAAATACTGGGACAGCTACAACCATCCCTT
CAGACAGGATCAGAAGAACTTAGATCATTATATAATACAGTAGCAACCCTCTATTGTGTGCATCAAAGGA
TAGAGATAAAAGACACCAAGGAAGCTTTAGACAAGATAGAGGAAGAGCAAAACAAAAGTAAGACCACCGC
ACAGCAAGCGGCCGCTGATCTTCAGACCTGGAGGAGGAGATATGAGGGACAATTGGAGAAGTGAATTATA
TAAATATAAAGTAGTAAAAATTGAACCATTAGGAGTAGCACCCACCAAGGCAAAGAGAAGAGTGGTGCAG
AGAGAAAAAAGAGCAGTGGGAATAGGAGCTTTGTTCCTTGGGTTCTTGGGAGCAGCAGGAAGCACTATGG
GCGCAGCGTCAATGACGCTGACGGTACAGGCCAGACAATTATTGTCTGGTATAGTGCAGCAGCAGAACAA
TTTGCTGAGGGCTATTGAGGCGCAACAGCATCTGTTGCAACTCACAGTCTGGGGCATCAAGCAGCTCCAG
GCAAGAATCCTGGCTGTGGAAAGATACCTAAAGGATCAACAGCTCCTGGGGATTTGGGGTTGCTCTGGAA
AACTCATTTGCACCACTGCTGTGCCTTGGAATGCTAGTTGGAGTAATAAATCTCTGGAACAGATTTGGAA
TCACACGACCTGGATGGAGTGGGACAGAGAAATTAACAATTACACAAGCTTAATACACTCCTTAATTGAA
GAATCGCAAAACCAGCAAGAAAAGAATGAACAAGAATTATTGGAATTAGATAAATGGGCAAGTTTGTGGA
ATTGGTTTAACATAACAAATTGGCTGTGGTATATAAAATTATTCATAATGATAGTAGGAGGCTTGGTAGG
TTTAAGAATAGTTTTTGCTGTACTTTCTATAGTGAATAGAGTTAGGCAGGGATATTCACCATTATCGTTT
CAGACCCACCTCCCAACCCCGAGGGGACCCGACAGGCCCGAAGGAATAGAAGAAGAAGGTGGAGAGAGAG
ACAGAGACAGATCCATTCGATTAGTGAACGGATCGGCACTGCGTGCGCCAATTCTGCAGACAAATGGCAG
TATTCATCCACAATTTTAAAAGAAAAGGGGGGATTGGGGGGTACAGTGCAGGGGAAAGAATAGTAGACAT
AATAGCAACAGACATACAAACTAAAGAATTACAAAAACAAATTACAAAAATTCAAAATTTTCGGGTTTAT
TACAGGGACAGCAGAGATCCAGTTTGGTTAATTAAGGTACCGATATCACTAGTGTTCCATTAACTGCGCT
AAAAATAATTTTTAAATCTTTTTTAGCTTCTTGCTCTTTTTTGTACGTCTCTGTTTTAGAGCTAGAAATA
GCAAGTTAAAATAAGGCTAGTCCGTTATCAACTTGAAAAAGTGGCACCGAGTCGGTGCTTTTTTGAATTC
GCTAGCTAGGTCTTGAAAGGAGTGGGAATTGGCTCCGGTGCCCGTCAGTGGGCAGAGCGCACATCGCCCA
CAGTCCCCGAGAAGTTGGGGGGAGGGGTCGGCAATTGATCCGGTGCCTAGAGAAGGTGGCGCGGGGTAAA
CTGGGAAAGTGATGTCGTGTACTGGCTCCGCCTTTTTCCCGAGGGTGGGGGAGAACCGTATATAAGTGCA
GTAGTCGCCGTGAACGTTCTTTTTCGCAACGGGTTTGCCGCCAGAACACAGGACCGGTTCTAGAGCGCCA
CCATGCTGGGGCCTGAGACGAGCCTGCTTTCGGCCAATGCGGCCCGGGATGAGACAGCCCGCCTGGAGGA
GCGCCGCGGCATCATCGAGTTCCATGTCATCGGCAACTCACTGACGCCCAAGGCCAACCGGCGGGTGTTG
CTGTGGCTCGTGGGGCTGCAGAATGTCTTTTCCCACCAGCTGCCGCGCATGCCTAAGGAGTATATCGCCC
GCCTCGTCTTTGACCCGAAGCACAAGACTCTGGCCTTGATCAAGGATGGGCGGGTCATCGGTGGCATCTG
CTTCCGCATGTTTCCCACCCAGGGCTTCACGGAGATTGTCTTCTGTGCTGTCACCTCGAATGAGCAGGTC
AAGGGTTATGGGACCCACCTGATGAACCACCTGAAGGAGTATCACATCAAGCACAACATTCTCTACTTCC
TCACCTACGCCGACGAGTACGCCATCGGCTACTTCAAAAAGCAGGGTTTCTCCAAGGACATCAAGGTGCC
CAAGAGCCGCTACCTGGGCTACATCAAGGACTACGAGGGAGCGACGCTGATGGAGTGTGAGCTGAATCCC
CGCATCCCCTACACGGAGCTGTCCCACATCATCAAGAAGCAGAAAGAGATCATCAAGGGATCCCCCAAGA
AGAAGAGGAAGGTGGGATCCAGCGCTGCCACCATGGACAAGAAGTACAGCATCGGCCTGGCCATCGGCAC
CAACTCTGTGGGCTGGGCCGTGATCACCGACGAGTACAAGGTGCCCAGCAAGAAATTCAAGGTGCTGGGC
AACACCGACCGGCACAGCATCAAGAAGAACCTGATCGGAGCCCTGCTGTTCGACAGCGGCGAAACAGCCG
AGGCCACCCGGCTGAAGAGAACCGCCAGAAGAAGATACACCAGACGGAAGAACCGGATCTGCTATCTGCA
AGAGATCTTCAGCAACGAGATGGCCAAGGTGGACGACAGCTTCTTCCACAGACTGGAAGAGTCCTTCCTG
GTGGAAGAGGATAAGAAGCACGAGCGGCACCCCATCTTCGGCAACATCGTGGACGAGGTGGCCTACCACG
AGAAGTACCCCACCATCTACCACCTGAGAAAGAAACTGGTGGACAGCACCGACAAGGCCGACCTGCGGCT
GATCTATCTGGCCCTGGCCCACATGATCAAGTTCCGGGGCCACTTCCTGATCGAGGGCGACCTGAACCCC
GACAACAGCGACGTGGACAAGCTGTTCATCCAGCTGGTGCAGACCTACAACCAGCTGTTCGAGGAAAACC
CCATCAACGCCAGCGGCGTGGACGCCAAGGCCATCCTGTCTGCCAGACTGAGCAAGAGCAGACGGCTGGA
AAATCTGATCGCCCAGCTGCCCGGCGAGAAGAAGAATGGCCTGTTCGGAAACCTGATTGCCCTGAGCCTG
GGCCTGACCCCCAACTTCAAGAGCAACTTCGACCTGGCCGAGGATGCCAAACTGCAGCTGAGCAAGGACA
CCTACGACGACGACCTGGACAACCTGCTGGCCCAGATCGGCGACCAGTACGCCGACCTGTTTCTGGCCGC
CAAGAACCTGTCCGACGCCATCCTGCTGAGCGACATCCTGAGAGTGAACACCGAGATCACCAAGGCCCCC
CTGAGCGCCTCTATGATCAAGAGATACGACGAGCACCACCAGGACCTGACCCTGCTGAAAGCTCTCGTGC
GGCAGCAGCTGCCTGAGAAGTACAAAGAGATTTTCTTCGACCAGAGCAAGAACGGCTACGCCGGCTACAT
TGACGGCGGAGCCAGCCAGGAAGAGTTCTACAAGTTCATCAAGCCCATCCTGGAAAAGATGGACGGCACC
GAGGAACTGCTCGTGAAGCTGAACAGAGAGGACCTGCTGCGGAAGCAGCGGACCTTCGACAACGGCAGCA
TCCCCCACCAGATCCACCTGGGAGAGCTGCACGCCATTCTGCGGCGGCAGGAAGATTTTTACCCATTCCT
GAAGGACAACCGGGAAAAGATCGAGAAGATCCTGACCTTCCGCATCCCCTACTACGTGGGCCCTCTGGCC
AGGGGAAACAGCAGATTCGCCTGGATGACCAGAAAGAGCGAGGAAACCATCACCCCCTGGAACTTCGAGG
AAGTGGTGGACAAGGGCGCTTCCGCCCAGAGCTTCATCGAGCGGATGACCAACTTCGATAAGAACCTGCC
CAACGAGAAGGTGCTGCCCAAGCACAGCCTGCTGTACGAGTACTTCACCGTGTATAACGAGCTGACCAAA
GTGAAATACGTGACCGAGGGAATGAGAAAGCCCGCCTTCCTGAGCGGCGAGCAGAAAAAGGCCATCGTGG
ACCTGCTGTTCAAGACCAACCGGAAAGTGACCGTGAAGCAGCTGAAAGAGGACTACTTCAAGAAAATCGA
GTGCTTCGACTCCGTGGAAATCTCCGGCGTGGAAGATCGGTTCAACGCCTCCCTGGGCACATACCACGAT
CTGCTGAAAATTATCAAGGACAAGGACTTCCTGGACAATGAGGAAAACGAGGACATTCTGGAAGATATCG
TGCTGACCCTGACACTGTTTGAGGACAGAGAGATGATCGAGGAACGGCTGAAAACCTATGCCCACCTGTT
CGACGACAAAGTGATGAAGCAGCTGAAGCGGCGGAGATACACCGGCTGGGGCAGGCTGAGCCGGAAGCTG
ATCAACGGCATCCGGGACAAGCAGTCCGGCAAGACAATCCTGGATTTCCTGAAGTCCGACGGCTTCGCCA
ACAGAAACTTCATGCAGCTGATCCACGACGACAGCCTGACCTTTAAAGAGGACATCCAGAAAGCCCAGGT
GTCCGGCCAGGGCGATAGCCTGCACGAGCACATTGCCAATCTGGCCGGCAGCCCCGCCATTAAGAAGGGC
ATCCTGCAGACAGTGAAGGTGGTGGACGAGCTCGTGAAAGTGATGGGCCGGCACAAGCCCGAGAACATCG
TGATCGAAATGGCCAGAGAGAACCAGACCACCCAGAAGGGACAGAAGAACAGCCGCGAGAGAATGAAGCG
GATCGAAGAGGGCATCAAAGAGCTGGGCAGCCAGATCCTGAAAGAACACCCCGTGGAAAACACCCAGCTG
CAGAACGAGAAGCTGTACCTGTACTACCTGCAGAATGGGCGGGATATGTACGTGGACCAGGAACTGGACA
TCAACCGGCTGTCCGACTACGATGTGGACGCCATCGTGCCTCAGAGCTTTCTGAAGGACGACTCCATCGA
CAACAAGGTGCTGACCAGAAGCGACAAGAACCGGGGCAAGAGCGACAACGTGCCCTCCGAAGAGGTCGTG
AAGAAGATGAAGAACTACTGGCGGCAGCTGCTGAACGCCAAGCTGATTACCCAGAGAAAGTTCGACAATC
TGACCAAGGCCGAGAGAGGCGGCCTGAGCGAACTGGATAAGGCCGGCTTCATCAAGAGACAGCTGGTGGA
AACCCGGCAGATCACAAAGCACGTGGCACAGATCCTGGACTCCCGGATGAACACTAAGTACGACGAGAAT
GACAAGCTGATCCGGGAAGTGAAAGTGATCACCCTGAAGTCCAAGCTGGTGTCCGATTTCCGGAAGGATT
TCCAGTTTTACAAAGTGCGCGAGATCAACAACTACCACCACGCCCACGACGCCTACCTGAACGCCGTCGT
GGGAACCGCCCTGATCAAAAAGTACCCTAAGCTGGAAAGCGAGTTCGTGTACGGCGACTACAAGGTGTAC
GACGTGCGGAAGATGATCGCCAAGAGCGAGCAGGAAATCGGCAAGGCTACCGCCAAGTACTTCTTCTACA
GCAACATCATGAACTTTTTCAAGACCGAGATTACCCTGGCCAACGGCGAGATCCGGAAGCGGCCTCTGAT
CGAGACAAACGGCGAAACCGGGGAGATCGTGTGGGATAAGGGCCGGGATTTTGCCACCGTGCGGAAAGTG
CTGAGCATGCCCCAAGTGAATATCGTGAAAAAGACCGAGGTGCAGACAGGCGGCTTCAGCAAAGAGTCTA
TCCTGCCCAAGAGGAACAGCGATAAGCTGATCGCCAGAAAGAAGGACTGGGACCCTAAGAAGTACGGCGG
CTTCGACAGCCCCACCGTGGCCTATTCTGTGCTGGTGGTGGCCAAAGTGGAAAAGGGCAAGTCCAAGAAA
CTGAAGAGTGTGAAAGAGCTGCTGGGGATCACCATCATGGAAAGAAGCAGCTTCGAGAAGAATCCCATCG
ACTTTCTGGAAGCCAAGGGCTACAAAGAAGTGAAAAAGGACCTGATCATCAAGCTGCCTAAGTACTCCCT
GTTCGAGCTGGAAAACGGCCGGAAGAGAATGCTGGCCTCTGCCGGCGAACTGCAGAAGGGAAACGAACTG
GCCCTGCCCTCCAAATATGTGAACTTCCTGTACCTGGCCAGCCACTATGAGAAGCTGAAGGGCTCCCCCG
AGGATAATGAGCAGAAACAGCTGTTTGTGGAACAGCACAAGCACTACCTGGACGAGATCATCGAGCAGAT
CAGCGAGTTCTCCAAGAGAGTGATCCTGGCCGACGCTAATCTGGACAAAGTGCTGTCCGCCTACAACAAG
CACCGGGATAAGCCCATCAGAGAGCAGGCCGAGAATATCATCCACCTGTTTACCCTGACCAATCTGGGAG
CCCCTGCCGCCTTCAAGTACTTTGACACCACCATCGACCGGAAGAGGTACACCAGCACCAAAGAGGTGCT
GGACGCCACCCTGATCCACCAGAGCATCACCGGCCTGTACGAGACACGGATCGACCTGTCTCAGCTGGGA
GGCGACAAGCGACCTGCCGCCACAAAGAAGGCTGGACAGGCTAAGAAGAAGAAAGGATCCATTTTCAAAC
CAGAAGAACTACGACAGGCACTGATGCCAACTTTGGAGGCACTTTACCGTCAGGATCCAGAATCCCTTCC
CTTTCGTCAACCTGTGGACCCTCAGCTTTTAGGAATCCCTGATTACTTTGATATTGTGAAGAGCCCCATG
GATCTTTCTACCATTAAGAGGAAGTTAGACACTGGACAGTATCAGGAGCCCTGGCAGTATGTCGATGATA
TTTGGCTTATGTTCAATAATGCCTGGTTATATAACCGGAAAACATCACGGGTATACAAATACTGCTCCAA
GCTCTCTGAGGTCTTTGAACAAGAAATTGACCCAGTGATGCAAAGCCTTGGATACTGTTGTGGCAGAAAG
TTGGAGTTCTCTCCACAGACACTGTGTTGCTACGGCAAACAGTTGTGCACAATACCTCGTGATGCCACTT
ATTACAGTTACCAGAACAGGTATCATTTCTGTGAGAAGTGTTTCAATGAGATCCAAGGGGAGAGCGTTTC
TTTGGGGGATGACCCTTCCCAGCCTCAAACTACAATAAATAAAGAACAATTTTCCAAGAGAAAAAATGAC
ACACTGGATCCTGAACTGTTTGTTGAATGTACAGAGTGCGGAAGAAAGATGCATCAGATCTGTGTCCTTC
ACCATGAGATCATCTGGCCTGCTGGATTCGTCTGTGATGGCTGTTTAAAGAAAAGTGCACGAACTAGGAA
AGAAAATAAGTTTTCTGCTAAAAGGTTGCCATCTACCAGACTTGGCACCTTTCTAGAGAATCGTGTGAAT
GACTTTCTGAGGCGACAGAATCACCCTGAGTCAGGAGAGGTCACTGTTAGAGTAGTTCATGCTTCTGACA
AAACCGTGGAAGTAAAACCAGGCATGAAAGCAAGGTTTGTGGACAGTGGAGAGATGGCAGAATCCTTTCC
ATACCGAACCAAAGCCCTCTTTGCCTTTGAAGAAATTGATGGTGTTGACCTGTGCTTCTTTGGCATGCAT
GTTCAAGAGTATGGCTCTGACTGCCCTCCACCCAACCAGAGGAGAGTATACATATCTTACCTCGATAGTG
TTCATTTCTTCCGTCCTAAATGCTTGAGGACTGCAGTCTATCATGAAATCCTAATTGGATATTTAGAATA
TGTCAAGAAATTAGGTTACACAACAGGGCATATTTGGGCATGTCCACCAAGTGAGGGAGATGATTATATC
TTCCATTGCCATCCTCCTGACCAGAAGATACCCAAGCCCAAGCGACTGCAGGAATGGTACAAAAAAATGC
TTGACAAGGCTGTATCAGAGCGTATTGTCCATGACTACAAGGATATTTTTAAACAAGCTACTGAAGATAG
ATTAACAAGTGCAAAGGAATTGCCTTATTTCGAGGGTGATTTCTGGCCCAATGTTCTGGAAGAAAGCATT
AAGGAACTGGAACAGGAGGAAGAAGAGAGAAAACGAGAGGAAAACACCAGCAATGAAAGCACAGATGTGA
CCAAGGGAGACAGCAAAAATGCTAAAAAGAAGAATAATAAGAAAACCAGCAAAAATAAGAGCAGCCTGAG
TAGGGGCAACAAGAAGAAACCCGGGATGCCCAATGTATCTAACGACCTCTCACAGAAACTATATGCCACC
ATGGAGAAGCATAAAGAGGTCTTCTTTGTGATCCGCCTCATTGCTGGCCCTGCTGCCAACTCCCTGCCTC
CCATTGTTGATCCTGATCCTCTCATCCCCTGCGATCTGATGGATGGTCGGGATGCGTTTCTCACGCTGGC
AAGGGACAAGCACCTGGAGTTCTCTTCACTCCGAAGAGCCCAGTGGTCCACCATGTGCATGCTGGTGGAG
CTGCACACGCAGAGCCAGGACGGATCCGATTACAAAGACGATGACGATAAGGGATCCGGCGCAACAAACT
TCTCTCTGCTGAAACAAGCCGGAGATGTCGAAGAGAATCCTGGACCGACCGAGTACAAGCCCACGGTGCG
CCTCGCCACCCGCGACGACGTCCCCAGGGCCGTACGCACCCTCGCCGCCGCGTTCGCCGACTACCCCGCC
ACGCGCCACACCGTCGATCCGGACCGCCACATCGAGCGGGTCACCGAGCTGCAAGAACTCTTCCTCACGC
GCGTCGGGCTCGACATCGGCAAGGTGTGGGTCGCGGACGACGGCGCCGCGGTGGCGGTCTGGACCACGCC
GGAGAGCGTCGAAGCGGGGGCGGTGTTCGCCGAGATCGGCCCGCGCATGGCCGAGTTGAGCGGTTCCCGG
CTGGCCGCGCAGCAACAGATGGAAGGCCTCCTGGCGCCGCACCGGCCCAAGGAGCCCGCGTGGTTCCTGG
CCACCGTCGGAGTCTCGCCCGACCACCAGGGCAAGGGTCTGGGCAGCGCCGTCGTGCTCCCCGGAGTGGA
GGCGGCCGAGCGCGCCGGGGTGCCCGCCTTCCTGGAGACCTCCGCGCCCCGCAACCTCCCCTTCTACGAG
CGGCTCGGCTTCACCGTCACCGCCGACGTCGAGGTGCCCGAAGGACCGCGCACCTGGTGCATGACCCGCA
AGCCCGGTGCCTGAACGCGTTAAGTCGACAATCAACCTCTGGATTACAAAATTTGTGAAAGATTGACTGG
TATTCTTAACTATGTTGCTCCTTTTACGCTATGTGGATACGCTGCTTTAATGCCTTTGTATCATGCTATT
GCTTCCCGTATGGCTTT
Features (pLannotate 1.2.2; 35 found; start..end, strand, type, name):
    512..531     +  misc_feature   cPPT/CTS (fragment): central polypurine tract and central termination sequence of HIV-1
    533..766     +  LTR            3' LTR (ΔU3): self-inactivating 3' long terminal repeat (LTR) from HIV-1
    798..1022    +  polyA_signal   bGH poly(A) signal: bovine growth hormone polyadenylation signal
   1026..1047    +  promoter       SV40 promoter (fragment): SV40 enhancer and early promoter
   1068..1496    +  rep_origin     f1 ori (sequence partly withheld): f1 bacteriophage origin of replication; arrow indicates direction of (+) strand synthesis
   1510..1839    +  promoter       SV40 promoter: SV40 enhancer and early promoter
   1887..1934    +  promoter       EM7 promoter: synthetic bacterial promoter&nbsp
   1953..2327    +  CDS            BleoR: antibiotic-binding protein; Sh ble from Streptoalloteichus hindustanus; confers resistance to bleomycin, phleomycin, and Zeocin™
   2337..2462    +  CDS            ble (fragment): BLE_KLEPN - Experimental evidence at protein level: Swiss-Prot protein existence level 1. Binding protein with a strong affinity to the bleomycin family of antibiotics. Binds to CL990; an antimitotic-antibiotic compound. From Klebsiella pneumoniae.
   2457..2578    +  polyA_signal   SV40 poly(A) signal: SV40 polyadenylation signal
   2649..2671    -  protein_bind   lac operator (fragment): The lac repressor binds to the lac operator to inhibit transcription in E. coli. This inhibition can be relieved by adding lactose or isopropyl-β-D-thiogalactopyranoside (IPTG). lac repressor encoded by lacI
   2675..2705    -  promoter       lac promoter: promoter for the E. coli lac operon
   2720..2741    -  protein_bind   CAP binding site: CAP binding activates transcription in the presence of cAMP. E. coli catabolite activator protein
   2754..2846    -  CDS            lacI (fragment): lac repressor; lacI; The lac repressor binds to the lac operator to inhibit transcription in E. coli. This inhibition can be relieved by adding lactose or isopropyl-β-D-thiogalactopyranoside (IPTG).
   3029..3617    -  rep_origin     ori: high-copy-number ColE1/pMB1/pBR322/pUC origin of replication
   3788..4648    -  CDS            AmpR: β-lactamase; bla; confers resistance to ampicillin, carbenicillin, and related antibiotics
   4649..4753    -  promoter       AmpR promoter: bla
   4812..4864    -  misc_feature   bom (fragment): basis of mobility region from pBR322
   5019..5398    +  enhancer       CMV enhancer: human cytomegalovirus immediate early enhancer
   5399..5598    +  promoter       CMV promoter: human cytomegalovirus (CMV) immediate early promoter
   5616..5796    +  LTR            5' LTR (truncated): truncated 5' long terminal repeat (LTR) from HIV-1
   5843..5968    +  misc_feature   HIV-1 Ψ: packaging signal of human immunodeficiency virus type 1
   5952..6315    +  CDS            HIV-1 gag (fragment): gag protein from human immunodeficiency virus 1; gag
   6461..6694    +  misc_feature   RRE: The Rev response element (RRE) of HIV-1 allows for Rev-dependent mRNA export from the nucleus to the cytoplasm.
   7071..7171    +  CDS            Rev (fragment): human immunodeficiency virus 1 (HIV-1) Rev protein; rev; enhances nuclear export of unspliced and incompletely spliced viral mRNAs
   7221..7338    +  misc_feature   cPPT/CTS: central polypurine tract and central termination sequence of HIV-1
   7470..7545    +  misc_RNA       gRNA scaffold: guide RNA scaffold for the Streptococcus pyogenes CRISPR/Cas9 system
   7563..7581    +  CDS            small t antigen (fragment): SV40 (simian virus 40) small t antigen
   7607..7818    +  promoter       EF-1α core promoter: core promoter for human elongation factor EF-1α
   7834..8481    +  CDS            Kat2a (fragment): KAT2A_MOUSE - Also known as Gcn5l2 From Mus musculus (Mouse).
   8503..10104   +  CDS            dCas9(N): N-terminal portion of catalytically inactive Streptococcus pyogenes dCas9 carrying the D10A mutation (Zetsche et al., 2015)
  10105..12603   +  CDS            Cas9(C): C-terminal portion of Streptococcus pyogenes Cas9 (Zetsche et al., 2015)
  12658..14508   +  CDS            p300 core: catalytic histone acetyltransferase core of the human E1A-associated protein p300 (Delvecchio et al., 2013); EP300
  14604..15201   +  CDS            PuroR (fragment): puromycin N-acetyltransferase; pac from Streptomyces; confers resistance to puromycin
  15217..461     +  misc_feature   WPRE (across the origin): woodchuck hepatitis virus posttranscriptional regulatory element
