[The description below was written by a language model from this plasmid's Addgene catalogue record and pLannotate feature annotations shown in this document.]
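Description:
GCN5 core-dCas9-p300 core is a third-generation-style, self-inactivating lentiviral transfer plasmid built on the LentiCRISPR v2 backbone for expression in mammalian cells. In bacteria it is maintained through a high-copy ColE1/pUC-type origin with ampicillin resistance (AmpR). The backbone also carries an f1 origin and an SV40/EM7-driven bleomycin/Zeocin resistance cassette located outside the viral region. The viral portion comprises a CMV enhancer/promoter driving a truncated HIV-1 5' LTR, the Ψ packaging signal with a gag fragment, the RRE for Rev-dependent export, a cPPT/CTS, a WPRE to boost transcript expression, and a ΔU3 3' LTR. Genomic RNA can therefore be packaged when helper functions are supplied in trans, and the integrated provirus lacks LTR promoter activity.

The payload is a single open reading frame driven by the EF-1α core promoter. It encodes the human GCN5 (KAT2A) acetyltransferase core (residues 473–676; the annotation tool matched this segment to the mouse orthologue) fused to the N-terminus of catalytically dead S. pyogenes Cas9 (D10A, H840A). The human p300 histone acetyltransferase core (residues 1048–1664) is fused to the C-terminus, with a C-terminal Flag tag recorded in the catalogue. A puromycin resistance coding region follows, allowing selection of transduced cells; the table does not annotate the linking element between it and the fusion.

An S. pyogenes gRNA scaffold lies upstream of the EF-1α promoter, but no U6 promoter or spacer is annotated, so the record does not show whether a functional guide cassette is present. The construct was made to test dual-acetyltransferase dCas9 fusions as programmable transcriptional activators at promoters and enhancers, in a systematic comparison of CRISPR-based activators.
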