Addgene plasmid #179553: GCN5 core-dCas9-p300 core
Purpose: encodes S. pyogenes dCas9 with n-terminal fusion of human GCN5 core (aa 473-676) and c-terminal fusion of human p300 core (aa 1048-1664) driven by EF-1alpha promoter
Depositing lab: Isaac Hilton. Depositing organization: Rice University. Publication: Systematic comparison of CRISPR-based transcriptional activators uncovers gene-regulatory features of enhancer-promoter interactions. Wang K, Escobar M, Li J, Mahata B, Goell J, Shah S, Cluck M, Hilton IB. Nucleic Acids Res. 2022 Aug 12;50(14):7842-7855. doi: 10.1093/nar/gkac582. PubMed 35849129.
Backbone
  Vector backbone: LentiCRISPR v2
  Vector type: Mammalian Expression, Lentiviral
  Selectable markers: Puromycin
Growth in bacteria
  Bacterial resistance: Ampicillin, 100 μg/mL
  Growth temperature: 37°C
  Growth strain: NEB Stable
  Copy number: High Copy
Gene/Insert
  Gene/Insert name: S. pyogenes dCas9 with n-terminal fusion of human GCN5 core (aa 473-676) and c-terminal fusion of human p300 core (aa 1048-1664)
  Species: H. sapiens (human)
  Insert size (bp): 6669
  Mutation: D10A; H840A in S.pyogenes Cas9
  Entrez Gene: EP300 (a.k.a. KAT3B, MKHK2, RSTS2, p300); KAT2A (a.k.a. GCN5, GCN5L2, PCAF-b, hGCN5)
  Promoter: EF-1alpha
  Tag / fusion protein: Flag Tag (C terminal on insert)
  Cloning method: Gibson Cloning
  Sequencing primers: 5′ ATCCGGTGCCTAGAGAAGGT
Terms and licenses: Academic/Nonprofit Terms; Industry Terms: Not Available to Industry
How to cite: GCN5 core-dCas9-p300 core was a gift from Isaac Hilton (Addgene plasmid # 179553 ; http://n2t.net/addgene:179553 ; RRID:Addgene_179553)
